Addgene plasmid #37022: pClneoMyc human MST2
Depositing lab: Yutaka Hata. Depositing organization: Institute of Science Tokyo. Publication: Threonine 74 of MOB1 is a putative key phosphorylation site by MST2 to form the scaffold to activate nuclear Dbf2-related kinase 1. Hirabayashi S, Nakagawa K, Sumita K, Hidaka S, Kawai T, Ikeda M, Kawata A, Ohno K, Hata Y. Oncogene. 2008 Jul 17;27(31):4281-92. Epub 2008 Mar 24. 10.1038/onc.2008.66 PubMed 18362890.
Backbone
  Vector backbone: pCI-neo
  Backbone manufacturer: Promega
  Backbone size w/o insert (bp): 5472
  Vector type: Mammalian Expression
  Selectable markers: Neomycin (select with G418)
Growth in bacteria
  Bacterial resistance: Ampicillin, 100 μg/mL
  Growth temperature: 37°C
  Growth strain: DH5alpha
  Copy number: High Copy
Gene/Insert
  Gene/Insert name: MST2
  Species: H. sapiens (human)
  Entrez Gene: STK3 (a.k.a. KRS1, MST2)
  Promoter: CMV
  Tag / fusion protein: myc (N terminal on backbone)
  Cloning method: Restriction Enzyme; 5′ cloning site EcoRI (unknown if destroyed); 3′ cloning site Sall (unknown if destroyed)
  Sequencing primers: 5′ CMV-F; 3′ T3
Terms and licenses: Academic/Nonprofit Terms; Industry Terms: Not Available to Industry
How to cite: pClneoMyc human MST2 was a gift from Yutaka Hata (Addgene plasmid # 37022 ; http://n2t.net/addgene:37022 ; RRID:Addgene_37022)
