[The description below was written by a language model from this plasmid's Addgene catalogue record.]
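Description:
pClneoMyc human MST2 is a mammalian expression plasmid built on the pCI-neo backbone (5472 bp without insert), modified to carry a Myc epitope upstream of the cloning site. It is maintained in E. coli as a high-copy plasmid under ampicillin selection. It also carries a neomycin resistance marker, so transfected mammalian cells can be selected with G418 to obtain stable lines as well as being used for transient expression.

The insert is human MST2, the product of the STK3 gene (also known as KRS1), a serine/threonine kinase that forms part of the core of the Hippo signalling pathway. The coding sequence was placed between EcoRI and SalI sites by restriction cloning; the record does not say whether these sites survived. Expression is driven by the CMV promoter, which gives strong constitutive transcription in most mammalian cell types. Because the Myc tag is supplied by the backbone, it is fused to the N-terminus of MST2, which allows the protein to be detected or immunoprecipitated with anti-Myc antibodies without an MST2-specific reagent. The record does not give the insert size, does not indicate any mutations, and includes no annotated feature table, so finer details of the backbone elements are not documented here.

The associated publication concerns MST2 phosphorylation of MOB1 and the resulting scaffold that activates the NDR1 kinase. This suggests the plasmid is used to overexpress tagged MST2 in cultured cells for studies of kinase–substrate relationships, protein interactions and Hippo-related signalling.
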