>Addgene plasmid #37022 | pClneoMyc human MST2 | addgene partial sequence | sequence record 47941 | LNCX 5'-AGCTCGTTTAGTGAACCGTCAGATC-3'
AATTGCTAACGCAGTCAGTGCTTCTGACACAACAGTCTCGAACTTAAGCTGCAGTGACTCTCTTAAGGTA
GCCTTGCAGAAGTTGGTCGTGAGGCACTGGGCAGGTAAGTATCAAGGTTACAAGACAGGTTTAAGGAGAC
CAATAGAAACTGGGCTTGTCGAGACAGAGAAGACTCTTGCGTTTCTGATAGGCACCTATTGGTCTTACTG
ACATCCACTTTGCCTTTCTCTCCACAGGTGTCCACTCCCAGTTCAATTACAGCTCTTAAGGCTAGAGTAC
TTAATACGACTCACTATAGGCTAGCAGACCCCCCAACATGGAGCAGAAGCTTATCAGCGAGGAGGACCTG
CTCGAGGAATTCGAGCAGCCGCCGGCGCCTAAGAGTAAACTAAAAAAGCTGAGTGAAGACAGTTTGACTA
AGCAGCCTGAAGAAGTTTTTGATGTATTAGAGAAGCTTGGAGAAGGGTCTTATGGAAGTGTATTTAAAGC
AATACACAAGGAATCCGGTCAAGTTGTCGCAATTAAACAAGTACCTGTTGAATCAGATCTTCAGGAAATA
ATCAAAGAAATTTCCATAATGCAGCAATGTGACAGCCCATATGTTGTAAAGTACTATGGCAGTTATTTTA
AGAATACAGACCTCTGGATTGTTATGGAGTACTGTGGCGCTGGCTCTGTCTCAGACATAATTAGATTACG
AAACAAGACATTAATAGAAGATGAAATTGCAACCATTCTTAAATCTACATTGAAAGGACTAGAATATTTG
CACTTTATGAGAAAAATACACAGAGATATAAAAGCTGGAAATATTCTCCTCAATACAGAAGGACATGCAA
AATTGGCAGATTTTGGAGTGGCTGGTCAGTTA
